>Addgene plasmid #122831 | pAC10111_pAAVS1-Nst-EF1aBlast2ArtTA3(-)_TetO-Hygro-P2A-NTR-E2A-EGFP | depositor full sequence | sequence record 234333 | pAC10111_pAAVS1-Nst-EF1aBlast2ArtTA3(-)_TetO-Hygro-P2A-NTR-E2A-EGFP sequence 11947 bps
GCACTTTTCGGGGAAATGTGCGCGGAACCCCTATTTGTTTATTTTTCTAAATACATTCAAATATGTATCC
GCTCATGAGACAATAACCCTGATAAATGCTTCAATAATATTGAAAAAGGAAGAGTATGAGTATTCAACAT
TTCCGTGTCGCCCTTATTCCCTTTTTTGCGGCATTTTGCCTTCCTGTTTTTGCTCACCCAGAAACGCTGG
TGAAAGTAAAAGATGCTGAAGATCAGTTGGGTGCACGAGTGGGTTACATCGAACTGGATCTCAACAGCGG
TAAGATCCTTGAGAGTTTTCGCCCCGAAGAACGTTTTCCAATGATGAGCACTTTTAAAGTTCTGCTATGT
GGCGCGGTATTATCCCGTATTGACGCCGGGCAAGAGCAACTCGGTCGCCGCATACACTATTCTCAGAATG
ACTTGGTTGAGTACTCACCAGTCACAGAAAAGCATCTTACGGATGGCATGACAGTAAGAGAATTATGCAG
TGCTGCCATAACCATGAGTGATAACACTGCGGCCAACTTACTTCTGACAACGATCGGAGGACCGAAGGAG
CTAACCGCTTTTTTGCACAACATGGGGGATCATGTAACTCGCCTTGATCGTTGGGAACCGGAGCTGAATG
AAGCCATACCAAACGACGAGCGTGACACCACGATGCCTGTAGCAATGGCAACAACGTTGCGCAAACTATT
AACTGGCGAACTACTTACTCTAGCTTCCCGGCAACAATTAATAGACTGGATGGAGGCGGATAAAGTTGCA
GGACCACTTCTGCGCTCGGCCCTTCCGGCTGGCTGGTTTATTGCTGATAAATCTGGAGCCGGTGAGCGTG
GGTCTCGCGGTATCATTGCAGCACTGGGGCCAGATGGTAAGCCCTCCCGTATCGTAGTTATCTACACGAC
GGGGAGTCAGGCAACTATGGATGAACGAAATAGACAGATCGCTGAGATAGGTGCCTCACTGATTAAGCAT
TGGTAACTGTCAGACCAAGTTTACTCATATATACTTTAGATTGATTTAAAACTTCATTTTTAATTTAAAA
GGATCTAGGTGAAGATCCTTTTTGATAATCTCATGACCAAAATCCCTTAACGTGAGTTTTCGTTCCACTG
AGCGTCAGACCCCGTAGAAAAGATCAAAGGATCTTCTTGAGATCCTTTTTTTCTGCGCGTAATCTGCTGC
TTGCAAACAAAAAAACCACCGCTACCAGCGGTGGTTTGTTTGCCGGATCAAGAGCTACCAACTCTTTTTC
CGAAGGTAACTGGCTTCAGCAGAGCGCAGATACCAAATACTGTCCTTCTAGTGTAGCCGTAGTTAGGCCA
CCACTTCAAGAACTCTGTAGCACCGCCTACATACCTCGCTCTGCTAATCCTGTTACCAGTGGCTGCTGCC
AGTGGCGATAAGTCGTGTCTTACCGGGTTGGACTCAAGACGATAGTTACCGGATAAGGCGCAGCGGTCGG
GCTGAACGGGGGGTTCGTGCACACAGCCCAGCTTGGAGCGAACGACCTACACCGAACTGAGATACCTACA
GCGTGAGCTATGAGAAAGCGCCACGCTTCCCGAAGGGAGAAAGGCGGACAGGTATCCGGTAAGCGGCAGG
GTCGGAACAGGAGAGCGCACGAGGGAGCTTCCAGGGGGAAACGCCTGGTATCTTTATAGTCCTGTCGGGT
TTCGCCACCTCTGACTTGAGCGTCGATTTTTGTGATGCTCGTCAGGGGGGCGGAGCCTATGGAAAAACGC
CAGCAACGCGGCCTTTTTACGGTTCCTGGCCTTTTGCTGGCCTTTTGCTCACATGTTCTTTCCTGCGTTA
TCCCCTGATTCTGTGGATAACCGTATTACCGCCTTTGAGTGAGCTGATACCGCTCGCCGCAGCCGAACGA
CCGAGCGCAGCGAGTCAGTGAGCGAGGAAGCGGAAGAGCGCCCAATACGCAAACCGCCTCTCCCCGCGCG
TTGGCCGATTCATTAATGCAGCTGGCACGACAGGTTTCCCGACTGGAAAGCGGGCAGTGAGCGCAACGCA
ATTAATGTGAGTTAGCTCACTCATTAGGCACCCCAGGCTTTACACTTTATGCTTCCGGCTCGTATGTTGT
GTGGAATTGTGAGCGGATAACAATTTCACACAGGAAACAGCTATGACCATGATTACGCCAAGCTCGAAAT
TAACCCTCACTAAAGGGAACAAAAGCTGTGCTTTCTCTGACCAGCATTCTCTCCCCTGGGCCTGTGCCGC
TTTCTGTCTGCAGCTTGTGGCCTGGGTCACCTCTACGGCTGGCCCAGATCCTTCCCTGCCGCCTCCTTCA
GGTTCCGTCTTCCTCCACTCCCTCTTCCCCTTGCTCTCTGCTGTGTTGCTGCCCAAGGATGCTCTTTCCG
GAGCACTTCCTTCTCGGCGCTGCACCACGTGATGTCCTCTGAGCGGATCCTCCCCGTGTCTGGGTCCTCT
CCGGGCATCTCTCCTCCCTCACCCAACCCCATGCCGTCTTCACTCGCTGGGTTCCCTTTTCCTTCTCCTT
CTGGGGCCTGTGCCATCTCTCGTTTCTTAGGATGGCCTTCTCCGACGGATGTCTCCCTTGCGTCCCGCCT
CCCCTTCTTGTAGGCCTGCATCATCACCGTTTTTCTGGACAACCCCAAAGTACCCCGTCTCCCTGGCTTT
AGCCACCTCTCCATCCTCTTGCTTTCTTTGCCTGGACACCCCGTTCTCCTGTGGATTCGGGTCACCTCTC
ACTCCTTTCATTTGGGCAGCTCCCCTACCCCCCTTACCTCTCTAGTCTGTGCTAGCTCTTCCAGCCCCCT
GTCATGGCATCTTCCAGGGGTCCGAGAGCTCAGCTAGTCTTCTTCCTCCAACCCGGGCCCCTATGTCCAC
TTCAGGACAGCATGTTTGCTGCCTCCAGGGATCCTGTGTCCCCGAGCTGGGACCACCTTATATTCCCAGG
GCCGGTTAATGTGGCTCTGGTTCTGGGTACTTTTATCTGTCCCCTCCACCCCACAGTGGGGCAAGCTTCT
GACCTCTTCTCTTCCTCCCACAGGGCCTCGAGAGATCTGGCAGCGGAGAGGGCAGAGGAAGTCTTCTAAC
ATGCGGTGACGTGGAGGAGAATCCCGGCCCTAGGCTCGAGGGTACCATGATTGAACAAGATGGATTGCAC
GCAGGTTCTCCGGCCGCTTGGGTGGAGAGGCTATTCGGCTATGACTGGGCACAACAGACAATCGGCTGCT
CTGATGCCGCCGTGTTCCGGCTGTCAGCGCAGGGGCGCCCGGTTCTTTTTGTCAAGACCGACCTGTCCGG
TGCCCTGAATGAACTGCAGGACGAGGCAGCGCGGCTATCGTGGCTGGCCACGACGGGCGTTCCTTGCGCA
GCTGTGCTCGACGTTGTCACTGAAGCGGGAAGGGACTGGCTGCTATTGGGCGAAGTGCCGGGGCAGGATC
TCCTGTCATCTCACCTTGCTCCTGCCGAGAAAGTATCCATCATGGCTGATGCAATGCGGCGGCTGCATAC
GCTTGATCCGGCTACCTGCCCATTCGACCACCAAGCGAAACATCGCATCGAGCGAGCACGTACTCGGATG
GAAGCCGGTCTTGTCGATCAGGATGATCTGGACGAAGAGCATCAGGGGCTCGCGCCAGCCGAACTGTTCG
CCAGGCTCAAGGCGCGCATGCCCGACGGCGAGGATCTCGTCGTGACCCATGGCGATGCCTGCTTGCCGAA
TATCATGGTGGAAAATGGCCGCTTTTCTGGATTCATCGACTGTGGCCGGCTGGGTGTGGCGGACCGCTAT
CAGGACATAGCGTTGGCTACCCGTGATATTGCTGAAGAGCTTGGCGGCGAATGGGCTGACCGCTTCCTCG
TGCTTTACGGTATCGCCGCTCCCGATTCGCAGCGCATCGCCTTCTATCGCCTTCTTGACGAGTTCTTCTG
AGTTTAAACCCGCTGATCAGCCTCGACTGTGCCTTCTAGTTGCCAGCCATCTGTTGTTTGCCCCTCCCCC
GTGCCTTCCTTGACCCTGGAAGGTGCCACTCCCACTGTCCTTTCCTAATAAAATGAGGAAATTGCATCGC
ATTGTCTGAGTAGGTGTCATTCTATTCTGGGGGGTGGGGTGGGGCAGGACAGCAAGGGGGAGGATTGGGA
AGACAATAGCAGGCATGCTGGGGATGCGGTGGGCTCTATGGGCTAGCGGTGGCGGCCTCGACATTGATTA
TTGACTAGTAGATCTGGCGCGCCGCCTTTTTACGGTTCCTGGCCTTTTGCTGGCCTTTTGCTCACATGTC
ACGTGAGGCCTTAACGTCTCGCCCTTTGGTCTCCCCCTCTTAAGTACCACATTTGTAGAGGTTTTACTTG
CTTTAAAAAACCTCCCACACCTCCCCCTGAACCTGAAACATAAAATGAATGCAATTGTTGTTGTTAACTT
GTTTATTGCAGCTTATAATGGTTACAAATAAAGCAATAGCATCACAAATTTCACAAATAAAGCATTTTTT
TCACTGCATTCTAGTTGTGGTTTGTCCAAACTCATCGGCTAGCTTACCCGGGGAGCATGTCAAGGTCAAA
ATCGTCAAGAGCGTCAGCAGGCAGCATATCAAGGTCAAAGTCGTCAAGGGCATCGGCTGGGAGCATGTCT
AAGTCAAAATCGTCAAGGGCGTCGGTCGGCCCGCCGCTTTCGCACTTTAGCTGTTTCTCCAGGCCACATA
TGATTAGTTCCAGGCCGAAAAGGAAGGCAGGTTCGGCTCCCTGCCGGTCGAACAGCTCAATTGCTTGTCT
CAGAAGTGGGGGCATAGAATCGGTGGTAGGTGTCTCTCTTTCCTCTTTTGCTACTTGATGCTCCTGTTCC
TCCAATACGCAGCCCAGTGTAAAGTGGCCCACGGCGGACAGAGCGTACAGTGCGTTCTCCAGGGAGAAGC
CTTGCTGACACAGGAACGCGAGCTGATTTTCCAGGGTTTCGTACTGTTTCTCTGTTGGGCGGGTGCCGAG
ATGCACTTTAGCCCCGTCGCGATGTGAGAGGAGAGCACAGCGGTATGACTTGGCGTTGTTCCGCAGAAAG
TCTTGCCATGACTCGCCTTCCAGGGGGCAGAAGTGGGTATGATGCCTGTCCAGCATCTCGATTGGCAGGG
CATCGAGCAGGGCCCGCTTGTTCTTCACGTGCCAGTACAGGGTAGGCTGCTCAACTCCCAGCTTTTGAGC
GAGTTTCCTTGTCGTCAGGCCTTCGATACCGACACCATTGAGTAATTCCAGAGCTCCGTTTATGACTTTG
CTCTTGTCCAGTCTAGACATTGGACCAGGGTTTTCTTCAACATCACCACAAGTGAGGAGAGAACCTCTAC
CTTCGGCACCGGGATTTCGGGTATATTTGAGTGGAATGAGTTCTTCAATCGTAGTTTTGACTAACTTGCC
ATTCATTTCTATTAACACAAAACAATCTGGTGCATAGTCTGAAATCAACTCCCTACACATACCACAAGGA
CTTACCACTCGAATACTTCTATCTACTTCGTCAGAATAAGGGTGTCTAACAGCTACAATCGTGTCAAAAT
CCTTTTGTCCATTCGAAACTGCACTACCAATCGCAATGGCTTCTGCACAAACAGTTACTCGTCCTATATA
CGCTTCAATATGTACTGCCGAAATGATTTCTCCTGTTTTCGTACGAATTGCCGCTCCCACATGATGTTTA
TTATCCTCATAAAGCATTGTAATCTTCTCTGTCGCTACTTCTACTAATTCTAGATCCTGTTGAGAAATGT
TAAATGTTTTCATGGTGGCGGCACTAGTAAGGGCGAATTCGGAGCCTGCTTTTTTGTACAAACTTGTTGA
TATCTGCAGAATTCCACCACACTGGACTAGTGGATCCGAGCTCGGTACCAAGCTTCTTCACGACACCTGA
AATGGAAGAAAAAAACTTTGAACCACTGTCTGAGGCTTGAGAATGAACCAAGATCCAAACTCAAAAAGGG
CAAATTCCAAGGAGAATTACATCAAGTGCCAAGCTGGCCTAACTTCAGTCTCCACCCACTCAGTGTGGGG
AAACTCCATCGCATAAAACCCCTCCCCCCAACCTAAAGACGACGTACTCCAAAAGCTCGAGAACTAATCG
AGGTGCCTGGACGGCGCCCGGTACTCCGTGGAGTCACATGAAGCGACGGCTGAGGACGGAAAGGCCCTTT
TCCTTTGTGTGGGTGACTCACCCGCCCGCTCTCCCGAGCGCCGCGTCCTCCATTTTGAGCTCCCTGCAGC
AGGGCCGGGAAGCGGCCATCTTTCCGCTCACGCAACTGGTGCCGACCGGGCCAGCCTTGCCGCCCAGGGC
GGGGCGATACACGGCGGCGCGAGGCCAGGCACCAGAGCAGGCCGGCCAGCTTGAGACTACCCCCGTCCGA
TTCTCGGTGGCCGCGCTCGCAGGCCCCGCCTCGCCGAACATGTGCGCTGGGACGCACGGGCCCCGTCGCC
GCCCGCGGCCCCAAAAACCGAAATACCAGTGTGCAGATCTTGGCCCGCATTTACAAGACTATCTTGCCAG
AAAAAAAGCGTCGCAGCAGGTCATCAAAAATTTTAAATGGCTAGAGACTTATCGAAAGCAGCGAGACAGG
CGCGAAGGTGCCACCAGATTCGCACGCGGCGGCCCCAGCGCCCAGGCCAGGCCTCAACTCAAGCACGAGG
CGAAGGGGCTCCTTAAGCGCAAGGCCTCGAACTCTCCCACCCACTTCCAACCCGAAGCTCGGGATCAAGA
ATCACGTACTGCAGCCAGGTGGAAGTAATTCAAGGCACGCAAGGGCCATAACCCGTAAAGAGGCCAGGCC
CGCGGGAACCACACACGGCACTTACCTGTGTTCTGGCGGCAAACCCGTTGCGAAAAAGAACGTTCACGGC
GACTACTGCACTTATATACGGTTCTCCCCCACCCTCGGGAAAAAGGCGGAGCCAGTACACGACATCACTT
TCCCAGTTTACCCCGCGCCACCTTCTCTAGGCACCGGTTCAATTGCCGACCCCTCCCCCCAACTTCTCGG
GGACTGTGGGCGATGTGCGCTCTGCCCACTGACGGGCACCGGAGCCTCACGATCGATATGTCGAGTTTAC
TCCCTATCAGTGATAGAGAACGTATGTCGAGTTTACTCCCTATCAGTGATAGAGAACGATGTCGAGTTTA
CTCCCTATCAGTGATAGAGAACGTATGTCGAGTTTACTCCCTATCAGTGATAGAGAACGTATGTCGAGTT
TACTCCCTATCAGTGATAGAGAACGTATGTCGAGTTTATCCCTATCAGTGATAGAGAACGTATGTCGAGT
TTACTCCCTATCAGTGATAGAGAACGTATGTCGAGGTAGGCGTGTACGGTGGGAGGCCTATATAAGCAGA
GCTCGTTTAGTGAACCGTCAGATCGCCTGGAGAATTGGCTAGGCACCGGTGACAAGTTTGTACAAAAAAG
CAGGCTCCGAATTCGCCCTTACTAGTGCCGCCACCATGAAAAAGCCTGAACTCACCGCGACGTCTGTCGA
GAAGTTTCTGATCGAAAAGTTCGACAGCGTCTCCGACCTGATGCAGCTCTCGGAGGGCGAAGAATCTCGT
GCTTTCAGCTTCGATGTAGGAGGGCGTGGATATGTCCTGCGGGTAAATAGCTGCGCCGATGGTTTCTACA
AAGATCGTTATGTTTATCGGCACTTTGCATCGGCCGCGCTCCCGATTCCGGAAGTGCTTGACATTGGGGA
ATTTAGCGAGAGCCTGACCTATTGCATCTCCCGCCGTGCACAGGGTGTCACGTTGCAAGACCTGCCTGAA
ACCGAACTGCCCGCTGTTCTGCAGCCGGTCGCGGAGGCCATGGATGCGATCGCTGCGGCCGATCTTAGCC
AGACGAGCGGGTTCGGCCCATTCGGACCGCAAGGAATCGGTCAATACACTACATGGCGTGATTTCATATG
CGCGATTGCTGATCCCCATGTGTATCACTGGCAAACTGTGATGGACGACACCGTCAGTGCGTCCGTCGCG
CAGGCTCTCGATGAGCTGATGCTTTGGGCCGAGGACTGCCCCGAAGTCCGGCACCTCGTGCACGCGGATT
TCGGCTCCAACAATGTCCTGACGGACAATGGCCGCATAACAGCGGTCATTGACTGGAGCGAGGCGATGTT
CGGGGATTCCCAATACGAGGTCGCCAACATCTTCTTCTGGAGGCCGTGGTTGGCTTGTATGGAGCAGCAG
ACGCGCTACTTCGAGCGGAGGCATCCGGAGCTTGCAGGATCGCCGCGGCTCCGGGCGTATATGCTCCGCA
TTGGTCTTGACCAACTCTATCAGAGCTTGGTTGACGGCAATTTCGATGATGCAGCTTGGGCGCAGGGTCG
ATGCGACGCAATCGTCCGATCCGGAGCCGGGACTGTCGGGCGTACACAAATCGCCCGCAGAAGCGCGGCC
GTCTGGACCGATGGCTGTGTAGAAGTACTCGCCGATAGTGGAAACCGACGCCCCAGCACTCGTCCGAGGG
CAAAGGAAACTAGTGGCAGCGGCGCCACAAACTTCTCTCTGCTAAAGCAAGCAGGTGATGTTGAAGAAAA
CCCCGGGCCTGGCGCGCCAATGAATACACTCGAGATGGACATCATCAGCGTGGCTCTGAAGAGGCACTCC
ACCAAGGCTTTCGACGCTTCCAAGAAACTGACCCCTGAACAGGCCGAGCAGATCAAGACCCTGCTCCAGT
ACAGCCCTAGCTCCACCAACAGCCAGCCTTGGCACTTCATCGTGGCTAGCACCGAGGAAGGCAAAGCTAG
GGTGGCTAAGAGCGCCGCTGGCAACTACGTGTTCAACGAGAGGAAGATGCTGGATGCTAGCCACGTGGTG
GTGTTCTGCGCTAAGACCGCCATGGACGATGTGTGGCTGAAGCTGGTGGTGGATCAGGAAGATGCTGATG
GCAGGTTCGCTACCCCTGAAGCTAAGGCCGCTAACGACAAGGGCAGGAAGTTCTTCGCCGACATGCACAG
GAAGGATCTGCACGATGATGCTGAGTGGATGGCCAAGCAGGTGTACCTGAACGTGGGCAACTTCCTGCTC
GGCGTGGCTGCCCTGGGCCTCGATGCTGTGCCCATCGAAGGCTTCGATGCTGCTATCCTGGATGCCGAGT
TCGGCCTGAAGGAGAAAGGCTACACCAGCCTGGTGGTGGTGCCTGTGGGCCACCACAGCGTGGAGGACTT
CAACGCTACCCTGCCTAAGAGCAGGCTGCCCCAGAACATCACCCTGACCGAGGTGGGCCGGCCAGGCTCG
GGCCAGTGTACTAATTATGCTCTCTTGAAATTGGCTGGAGATGTTGAGAGCAACCCAGGTCCCTTAATTA
AGATGGTGAGCAAGGGCGAGGAGCTGTTCACCGGGGTGGTGCCCATCCTGGTCGAGCTGGACGGCGACGT
AAACGGCCACAAGTTCAGCGTGTCCGGCGAGGGCGAGGGCGATGCCACCTACGGCAAGCTGACCCTGAAG
TTCATCTGCACCACCGGCAAGCTGCCCGTGCCCTGGCCCACCCTCGTGACCACCCTGACCTACGGCGTGC
AGTGCTTCAGCCGCTACCCCGACCACATGAAGCAGCACGACTTCTTCAAGTCCGCCATGCCCGAAGGCTA
CGTCCAGGAGCGCACCATCTTCTTCAAGGACGACGGCAACTACAAGACCCGCGCCGAGGTGAAGTTCGAG
GGCGACACCCTGGTGAACCGCATCGAGCTGAAGGGCATCGACTTCAAGGAGGACGGCAACATCCTGGGGC
ACAAGCTGGAGTACAACTACAACAGCCACAACGTCTATATCATGGCCGACAAGCAGAAGAACGGCATCAA
GGTGAACTTCAAGATCCGCCACAACATCGAGGACGGCAGCGTGCAGCTCGCCGACCACTACCAGCAGAAC
ACCCCCATCGGCGACGGCCCCGTGCTGCTGCCCGACAACCACTACCTGAGCACCCAGTCCGCCCTGAGCA
AAGACCCCAACGAGAAGCGCGATCACATGGTCCTGCTGGAGTTCGTGACCGCCGCCGGGATCACTCTCGG
CATGGACGAGCTGTACAAGTAATTAATTAAGAGGGCGAATTCGACCCAGCTTTCTTGTACAAAGTGGTTG
ATATCCAGCACAGTGGCGGCCGCTCGAGTCTAGAGGGCCCGCGGTTCGAAGGTAAGCCTATCCCTAACCC
TCTCCTCGGTCTCGATTCTACGCGTACCGGTTAGGGGCCCGTTTAAACCCGCTGATCAGCCTCGACTGTG
CCTTCTAGTTGCCAGCCATCTGTTGTTTGCCCCTCCCCCGTGCCTTCCTTGACCCTGGAAGGTGCCACTC
CCACTGTCCTTTCCTAATAAAATGAGGAAATTGCATCGCATTGTCTGAGTAGGTGTCATTCTATTCTGGG
GGGTGGGGTGGGGCAGGACAGCAAGGGGGAGGATTGGGAAGACAATAGCAGGCATGCTGGGGATGCGGTG
GGCTCTATGGCTCTAGAAGTCGACAGTACTAAGCTTTGACAGAAAAGCCCCATCCTTAGGCCTCCTCCTT
CCTAGTCTCCTGATATTGGGTCTAACCCCCACCTCCTGTTAGGCAGATTCCTTATCTGGTGACACACCCC
CATTTCCTGGAGCCATCTCTCTCCTTGCCAGAACCTCTAAGGTTTGCTTACGATGGAGCCAGAGAGGATC
CTGGGAGGGAGAGCTTGGCAGGGGGTGGGAGGGAAGGGGGGGATGCGTGACCTGCCCGGTTCTCAGTGGC
CACCCTGCGCTACCCTCTCCCAGAACCTGAGCTGCTCTGACGCGGCTGTCTGGTGCGTTTCACTGATCCT
GGTGCTGCAGCTTCCTTACACTTCCCAAGAGGAGAAGCAGTTTGGAAAAACAAAATCAGAATAAGTTGGT
CCTGAGTTCTAACTTTGGCTCTTCACCTTTCTAGTCCCCAATTTATATTGTTCCTCCGTGCGTCAGTTTT
ACCTGTGAGATAAGGCCAGTAGCCAGCCCCGTCCTGGCAGGGCTGTGGTGAGGAGGGGGGTGTCCGTGTG
GAAAACTCCCTTTGTGAGAATGGTGCGTCCTAGGTGTTCACCAGGTCGTGGCCGCCTCTACTCCCTTTCT
CTTTCTCCATCCTTCTTTCCTTAAAGAGTCCCCAGTGCTATCTGGGACATATTCCTCCGCCCAGAGCAGG
GTCCCGCTTCCCTAAGGCCCTGCTCTGGGCTTCTGGGTTTGAGTCCTTGGCAAGCCCAGGAGAGGCGCTC
AGGCTTCCCTGTCCCCCTTCCTCGTCCACCATCTCATGCCCCTGGCTCTCCTGCCCCTTCCCTACAGGGG
TTCCTGGCTCTGCTCTAGCGATCGCCAATTCGCCCTATAGTGAGTCGTATTACAATTCACTGGCCGTCGT
TTTACAACGTCGTGACTGGGAAAACCCTGGCGTTACCCAACTTAATCGCCTTGCAGCACATCCCCCTTTC
GCCAGCTGGCGTAATAGCGAAGAGGCCCGCACCGATCGCCCTTCCCAACAGTTGCGCAGCCTGAATGGCG
AATGGG
[124 nt withheld, positions 11487-11610]
C
[91 nt withheld, positions 11612-11702]
A
[49 nt withheld, positions 11704-11752]
CCTTTGACGTTGGAGTCCACGTTCTTT
[37 nt withheld, positions 11780-11816]
ACCCTATCTCGGTCTATTCTTTTGATTTATAAGGGATTTTGCCGATTTCGGCCTATTGGTTAAAAAATGA
GCTGATTTAACAAAAATTTAACGCGAATTTTAACAAAATATTAACGCTTACAATTTAGGTG
Features (pLannotate 1.2.2; 33 found; start..end, strand, type, name):
     21..125     +  promoter       AmpR promoter: bla
    126..986     +  CDS            AmpR: β-lactamase; bla; confers resistance to ampicillin, carbenicillin, and related antibiotics
   1157..1745    +  rep_origin     ori: high-copy-number ColE1/pMB1/pBR322/pUC origin of replication
   1928..2020    +  CDS            lacI (fragment): lac repressor; lacI; The lac repressor binds to the lac operator to inhibit transcription in E. coli. This inhibition can be relieved by adding lactose or isopropyl-β-D-thiogalactopyranoside (IPTG).
   2033..2054    +  protein_bind   CAP binding site: CAP binding activates transcription in the presence of cAMP. E. coli catabolite activator protein
   2069..2099    +  promoter       lac promoter: promoter for the E. coli lac operon
   2103..2125    +  protein_bind   lac operator (fragment): The lac repressor binds to the lac operator to inhibit transcription in E. coli. This inhibition can be relieved by adding lactose or isopropyl-β-D-thiogalactopyranoside (IPTG). lac repressor encoded by lacI
   2168..2186    +  promoter       T3 promoter: promoter for bacteriophage T3 RNA polymerase
   2199..3002    +  misc_feature   HA-L: left homology arm from the adeno-associated virus integration site (AAVS1) within intron 1 of the human PPP1R12C gene
   3009..3034    +  misc_feature   SA: splice acceptor site
   3127..3918    +  CDS            neo: KKA2_KLEPN - Also known as kan, nptII. Experimental evidence at protein level: Swiss-Prot protein existence level 1. Resistance to kanamycin, neomycin, paromomycin, ribostamycin, butirosin and gentamicin B. From Klebsiella pneumoniae.
   3947..4171    +  polyA_signal   bGH poly(A) signal: bovine growth hormone polyadenylation signal
   4190..4209    +  enhancer       CMV enhancer (fragment): human cytomegalovirus immediate early enhancer
   4315..4383    +  CDS            large T antigen (fragment): large T antigen from SV40 (simian virus 40)
   4406..4487    +  polyA_signal   SV40 poly(A) signal: SV40 polyadenylation signal
   4533..4643    -  CDS            VP48: 3 tandem repeats of the minimal activation domain of herpes simplex virus VP16 (Cheng et al., 2013)
   4573..5270    -  CDS            rtTA3 (fragment): reverse tetracycline transactivator 3 activates expression from Tet-responsive promoters in the presence of doxycycline
   5334..5753    -  CDS            bsr: BSR_BACCE - Experimental evidence at protein level: Swiss-Prot protein existence level 1. Catalyzes the deamination of the cytosine moiety of the antibiotics blasticidin S, cytomycin and acetylblasticidin S. From Bacillus cereus.
   5783..5807    -  protein_bind   attB1: mutant version of attB; recombination site for the Gateway® BP reaction BP Clonase™
   5868..7046    -  promoter       EF-1α promoter: strong constitutive promoter for human elongation factor EF-1α
   7063..7377    +  promoter       tight TRE promoter: Tet-responsive promoter PTight, consisting of seven tet operator sequences followed by the minimal CMV promoter
   7402..7426    +  protein_bind   attB1: mutant version of attB; recombination site for the Gateway® BP reaction BP Clonase™
   7456..8478    +  CDS            hph: KHYB_ECOLX - Experimental evidence at protein level: Swiss-Prot protein existence level 1. The aminoglycoside phosphotransferases achieve inactivation of their antibiotic substrates by phosphorylation. Only phosphorylates hygromycin and closely related compounds such as demethyl analogs and destomycin. From Escherichia coli.
   8575..9225    +  CDS            nfsB: NFSB_ECOLI - Also known as dprA, nfnB From Escherichia coli (strain K12).
   9244..9303    +  CDS            E2A: 2A peptide from equine rhinitis A virus polyprotein Eukaryotic ribosomes fail to insert a peptide bond between the Gly and Pro residues, yielding separate polypeptides.
   9313..10032   +  CDS            EGFP: the original enhanced GFP (Yang et al., 1996) mammalian codon-optimized
  10054..10078   -  protein_bind   attB2: mutant version of attB; recombination site for the Gateway® BP reaction BP Clonase™
  10131..10172   +  CDS            V5 tag: epitope tag from simian virus 5
  10216..10440   +  polyA_signal   bGH poly(A) signal: bovine growth hormone polyadenylation signal
  10628..11157   +  misc_feature   HA-R: right homology arm from the adeno-associated virus integration site (AAVS1) within intron 1 of the human PPP1R12C gene
  11304..11322   -  promoter       T7 promoter: promoter for bacteriophage T7 RNA polymerase
  11325..11482   +  CDS            lacZα (fragment): LacZα fragment of β-galactosidase; lacZ fragment
  11487..11915   +  rep_origin     f1 ori (sequence partly withheld): f1 bacteriophage origin of replication; arrow indicates direction of (+) strand synthesis
