[The description below was written by a language model from this plasmid's Addgene catalogue record and pLannotate feature annotations shown in this document.]
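Description:
pAC10111_pAAVS1-Nst-EF1aBlast2ArtTA3(-)_TetO-Hygro-P2A-NTR-E2A-EGFP is an 11.9 kb donor plasmid for CRISPR-assisted knock-in at the human AAVS1 safe-harbour locus in intron 1 of PPP1R12C. It derives from pAAVS1-Nst-CAG-DEST, in which the CAG-DEST module was replaced by an EF1α-Blast-2A-rtTA3 / TetO-DEST module, and the insert was then introduced by Gateway cloning, leaving attB1 and attB2 sites flanking it. It is propagated in E. coli through a high-copy ColE1/pUC origin with ampicillin resistance. An f1 origin and residual lac/lacZα, T3 and T7 elements also remain from the cloning backbone.

Three units lie between the left and right AAVS1 homology arms. The first is a promoterless neomycin resistance gene preceded by a splice acceptor and followed by a bGH poly(A). It is designed to be expressed from the endogenous PPP1R12C transcript only after correct integration, allowing G418 selection of targeted cells. The second, in reverse orientation, is an EF-1α promoter driving blasticidin resistance (bsr) linked to the reverse tetracycline transactivator rtTA3, which supplies constitutive selection and the doxycycline-responsive activator. The third, in the forward direction, is a tight TRE promoter (seven tet operators plus a minimal CMV promoter) driving a synthetic polycistron. This encodes hygromycin phosphotransferase, E. coli nitroreductase (nfsB/NTR) and EGFP, separated by P2A and E2A ribosome-skipping peptides and terminated by a bGH poly(A). A V5 tag sequence is annotated downstream of attB2, but the record does not say whether it is translated.

Doxycycline therefore induces a positive selection marker, a nitroreductase generally used for prodrug-mediated negative selection, and a fluorescent reporter together. The catalogue purpose field is uninformative, but the associated work concerns split selectable markers.
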