Addgene plasmid #122831: pAC10111_pAAVS1-Nst-EF1aBlast2ArtTA3(-)_TetO-Hygro-P2A-NTR-E2A-EGFP
Purpose: Plasmid 111
Depositing lab: Albert Cheng. Publication: Split Selectable Markers. Jillette N, Du M, Cheng AW. bioRxiv 452979 10.1101/452979.
Backbone
  Vector backbone: pAAVS1-Nst-CAG-DEST (Addgene #80489)
  Modifications to backbone: Replaced CAG-DEST with EF1aBlast2ArtTA3(-)_TetO-DEST
  Vector type: CRISPR ; Donor vector
  Selectable markers: Neomycin (select with G418), Blasticidin ; Dox-inducible Hygro-P2A-NTR-E2A-EGFP
Growth in bacteria
  Bacterial resistance: Ampicillin, 100 μg/mL
  Growth temperature: 30°C
  Growth strain: NEB Stable
  Copy number: Unknown
Gene/Insert
  Gene/Insert name: Hygro-P2A-NTR-E2A-EGFP
  Species: Synthetic
  Cloning method: Gateway Cloning
  Sequencing primers: 5′ taggcgtgtacggtgggagg; 3′ ACCGAGGAGAGGGTTAGGGAT
Terms and licenses: Academic/Nonprofit Terms; Industry Terms: Not Available to Industry
Depositor comments: Please visit https://www.biorxiv.org/content/10.1101/452979v2 for BioRxiv preprint.
How to cite: pAC10111_pAAVS1-Nst-EF1aBlast2ArtTA3(-)_TetO-Hygro-P2A-NTR-E2A-EGFP was a gift from Albert Cheng (Addgene plasmid # 122831)
